>Addgene plasmid #67454 | pDEST47-ARF3 | addgene partial sequence | sequence record 119583 | T7 5'-TAATACGACTCACTATAGGG-3'
AAAAAAGCAGGCTTAGAAGGAGATAGAACCATGGGCAATATCTTTGGAAACCTTCTCAAGAGCCTGATTG
GGAAGAAGGAGATGCGCATCCTGATGGTGGGCCTGGATGCCGCAGGAAAGACCACCATCCTATACAAGCT
GAAACTGGGGGAGATCGTCACCACCATCCCTACCATTGGGTTCAATGTGGAGACAGTGGAGTATAAGAAC
ATCAGCTTTACAGTGTGGGATGTGGGTGGCCAGGACAAGATTCGACCCCTCTGGAGACACTACTTCCAGA
ACACCCAAGGGTTGATATTTGTGGTCGACAGCAATGATCGGGAGCGAGTAAATGAGGCCCGGGAAGAGCT
GATGAGAATGCTGGCGGAGGACGAGCTCCGGGATGCTGTACTCCTTGTCTTTGCAAACAAACAGGATCTG
CCTAATGCTATGAACGCTGCTGAGATCACAGACAAGCTGGGCCTGCATTCCCTTCGTCACCGTAACTGGT
ACATTCAGGCCACCTGTGCCACCAGCGGGGACGGGCTGTACGAAGGCCTGGACTGGCTGGCCAATCAGCT
CAAAAACAAGAAGTGATAGGACCCAGCTTTCTTGTACAAAGTGGTTCGATCTAGAATGGCTAGCAAAGGA
GAAGAACTTTTCACTGGAGTTGTCCCAATTCTTGTTGAATTAGATGGTGATGTTAATGGGCACAAATTTT
CTGTCAGTGGAGAGGGTGAAGGTGATGCTACATACGGAAAGCTTACCCTTAAATTTATTTGCACTACTGG
AAAACTACCTGTTCCATGGCCAACACTTGTCACTACTTTCTCTTATGGTGTTCAATGCTTTTCCCGTTAT
CCGGATCATATGAAACGGCATGACTTTTTCAAGAGTGCCATGCCCGAAGGTTATGTACAGGAACGCACTA
TATCTTTCAAAGATGACGGG
