[The description below was written by a language model from this plasmid's Addgene catalogue record.]
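Description:
pDEST47-ARF3 is a mammalian expression plasmid built on the commercial Gateway destination vector pcDNA-DEST47, into which the human ARF3 open reading frame was transferred by Gateway recombination. ARF3 encodes a member of the ARF family of small regulatory GTPases. Transcription of the insert is driven by the CMV promoter, a strong constitutive viral promoter widely used for high-level expression in transfected mammalian cells. The plasmid is maintained in E. coli as a high-copy replicon under ampicillin selection, and it carries a neomycin resistance marker so that transfected mammalian cells can be selected with G418, for example to derive stable lines.

The key design point is the treatment of the reading frame's 3′ end. The pcDNA-DEST47 backbone places a GFP coding sequence downstream of the recombination site, so that inserts lacking a stop codon are expressed as C-terminal GFP fusions. In this construct the ARF3 insert retains its native stop codon, so translation terminates at the natural end of the protein and no GFP fusion is produced, as the depositor explicitly notes. The result is untagged, native-sequence ARF3. The GFP sequence remains in the vector downstream of the insert and serves as a reverse sequencing primer site, alongside a forward primer site in the CMV promoter.

The plasmid belongs to a toolbox of constructs for expressing or knocking down human ARF family GTPases (ARF, ARL and SAR proteins). It suits overexpression studies in which an unmodified protein is preferred over a tagged one. No feature table was supplied, so other backbone elements are not described by the record.
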