Addgene plasmid #67454: pDEST47-ARF3
Purpose: Mammalian expression of hArf3 with stop codon (native expression)
Depositing lab: Richard Kahn. Depositing organization: Emory University. Publication: Tool box: Plasmids for the expression or knockdown of human ARF Family GTPases (ARF/ARL/SAR) and their co-expression in bacteria with N-myristoyltransferases. Kerr SC, Kahn RA. Cell Logist. 2015 Sep 21;5(3):e1090523. doi: 10.1080/21592799.2015.1090523. eCollection 2015 Jul-Sep. PubMed 27057421.
Backbone
  Vector backbone: pcDNA-DEST47
  Backbone manufacturer: Life Technologies
  Vector type: Mammalian Expression
  Selectable markers: Neomycin (select with G418)
Growth in bacteria
  Bacterial resistance: Ampicillin, 100 μg/mL
  Growth temperature: 37°C
  Growth strain: DH5alpha
  Copy number: High Copy
Gene/Insert
  Gene/Insert name: ARF3 (alt name: pRK2s-D47)
  Species: H. sapiens (human)
  Entrez Gene: ARF3
  Promoter: CMV
  Cloning method: Gateway Cloning
  Sequencing primers: 5′ CMV-F; 3′ GFP-R
Terms and licenses: Academic/Nonprofit Terms; Industry Terms: Not Available to Industry
Depositor comments: Note that the insert contains its native stop codon and does not produce a fusion protein with GFP.
How to cite: pDEST47-ARF3 was a gift from Richard Kahn (Addgene plasmid # 67454 ; http://n2t.net/addgene:67454 ; RRID:Addgene_67454)
